>Addgene plasmid #171041 | pRF TpC RE2 | addgene full sequence | sequence record 337174 | Addgene NGS Result
ATGGGGGACAGCGGCAGCACCTCGCGGTAGTGGCTGCGCAGCAGGGAGCGCACGGCTCGGCAGCGGGGAG
CGCGCGGCATCGCGGGGGTGGCCGGGGCCAGGGCTTCCCACGTGCGCAGCAGGACGCAGCGCTGCCTGAA
ACTCGCGCCGCGAGGAGAGGGCGGGGCCGCGGAAAGGAAGGGGAGGGGCTGGGAGGGCCCGGAGGGGGCT
GGGCCGGGGACCCGGGAGGGGTCGGGACGGGGCGGGGTCCGCGCGGAGGAGGCGGAGCTGGAAGGTGAAG
GGGCAGGACGGGTGCCCGGGTCCCCAGTCCCTCCGCCACGTGGGAAGCGCGGTCCTGGGCGTCTGTGCCC
GCGAATCCACTGGGAGCCCGGCCTGGCCCCGACAGCGCAGCTGCTCCGGGCGGACCCGGGGGTCTGGGCC
GCGCTTCCCCGCCCGCGCGCCGCTCGCGCTCCCAGGGTGCAGGGACGCCAGCGAGGGCCCCAGCGGAGAG
AGGTCGAATCGGCCTAGGCTGTGGGGTAACCCGAGGGAGGGGCCATGATGTGGAGGCCCTGGGAACAGGT
GCGTGCGGCGACCCTTTGGCCGCTGGCCTGATCCGGAGACCCAGGGCTGCCTCCAGGTCCGGACGCGGGG
CGTCGGGCTCCGGGCACCACGAATGCCGGACGTGAAGGCTGAGGGACCCAGAGGCAGTAAGAGAACGGTT
TTAGTCATAAATGGTAACTCAGGGGAGAGAGAAAGAAGGCTTTCAGTCACAGATAACTCACATGAAAGAC
AAAGGTTTTGGTCACAAATCATAATTCACACGACAGACACTAGGACTCGGAGCTGAGGCTGCTGCAGAGT
CAGCACAGGGTCAGGGCAGGGCCCAGGGCCGCTGGTGCTGGGGCCTTGGCTAAGCCGCTGGCTGTGCGTC
TCTGGGGCAGCGCCGCCCTCTAGCGGGCAAGGGAAAGGGGTCCTGCGGCAGAAATGCCACAACGCGCTTC
CTATCTGGGCCTGTCGGGGTCCACCTGTCTGTCCGCAGGCCCCTGTCTGTTCCTTCCTCCCCTCAGTCCA
CAGGCCTCCTCCTTCCACCTGGGTTCTAGGACCTGGGCGGTGTGGGGCGCCCCTCCTCTCCTGCTAGAGA
GCCCTCAGACCCCTTTTTCATTCCCTTGGGGGGCACAGGGACGCCCTGTGCATCCCATTTGTCCTCTGGC
TGGCATCACTGTCCTCACTCACAGGCAGCAGTGCCAGCCTGAGGACTTCCATGGTGGAGTGTCGCCGGAT
CCTGGATCCTAGATCTGGTACCGAGGTCCCCGGGCTGCAGGATATCCTGCAGCCCGGGGAGCTCGGTACC
AGATCTGAATTCCAGCTGACTAGTGATTCGAGGTCGACGGTATCGATAAGCTCTAGAATTATTGTTCATT
TTTGAGAACTCGCTCAACGAACGATTTGATATATTTTCCCATTTCATCAGGTGCATCTTCTTGCGAAAAA
TGAAGACCTTTTACTTTGACAAATTCAGTATTAGGAAACTTCTTGGCACCTTCAACAATAGCATTGGAAA
AGAATCCTGGGTCCGATTCAATAAACATTTTTGGTAAATCATCACTTGCACGTAGATAAGCATTATAATT
CCTAACAATTTGTACAACGTCAGGTTTACCACCTTTTACTAACGGGATTTCACGAGGCCATGATAATGTT
GGACGACGAACTTCACCTTTCTCTTTGAATGGTTCAAGATATGCTGCAAATTCTTCTGGTTCTAACTTTC
TCATGATTTTTGATGGCAACATGGTTTCCACGAAGAAGTTATTCTCCAAAACCATTTTTTCTCCTTCTTC
AGATTTGATCAACGCAATATCTTCTTCAATATCAGGCCATTCATCCCATGATTCAATCACATCTACTACA
CTTTCAGCGTGAACTATTGCTTTGATCTTATCTTGATGCTCATAGCTATAATGAAATGCCAAACAAGCAC
CCCAATCATGGCCGACAAAAATGATCTTCTTTGGTAAATTAAGAAGTTCAAACCATGCAGTAAGATATTT
GTAATGATCAAGTAACCTATAAGAACCATTACCAGATTTGCCTGATTTGCCCATACCAATAAGGTCTGGT
ATAATACACCGCGCTACTGGCTCAATATGTGGCACAACATGTCGCCATAAATAAGAAGAGGCCGCGTTAC
CATGTAAAAAAATAACAGCATTTTCTGCATGTTTTTCTGAATCATAATAATTAATAAATGAATCAAGAAC
ATTCATTTGTTTACATCTGGCCCACCACTGCGGACCAGTTATCATCCGTTTCCTTTGTTCTGGATCATAA
ACTTTCGAAGTCATGGTGGCTAGAGCTTGATATCAATTCAGTACCGGAATGCCAAGCCTAGCCTATAGTG
AGTCGTATTAAGTACTCTAGCCTTAAGAGCTGTAATTGAACTGGGAGTGGACACCTGTGGAGAGAAAGGC
AAAGTGGATGTCAGTAAGACCAATAGGTGCCTATCAGAAACGCAAGAGTCTTCTCTGTCTCGACAAGCCC
AGTTTCTATTGGTCTCCTTAAACCTGTCTTGTAACCTTGATACTTACCTGCCCAGTGCCTCACGACCAAC
TTCAGCTTTTTGCAAAAGCCTAGGCCTCCAAAAAAGCCTCCTCACTACTTCTGGAATAGCTCAGAGGCCG
AGGCGGCCTCGGCCTCTGCATAAATAAAAAAAATTAGTCAGCGATGGGGCGGAGAATGGGCGGAACTGGG
CGGAGTTAGGGGCGGGATGGGCGGAGTTAGGGGCGGGACTATGGTTGCTGACTAATTGAGATGCAGATCG
CAGATCTCGAGCCCGGGCTAGCACGCGTAAGAGCTCGGTACCTATCGATAGAGAAATGTTCTGGCACCTG
CACTTGCACTGGGGACAGCCTATTTTGCTAGTTTGTTTTGTTTCGTTTTGTTTTGATGGAGAGCGTATGT
TAGTACTATCGATTCACACAAAAAACCAACACACAGATGTAATGAAAATAAAGATATTTTATTGCGGCCG
CTCCAAGTACCTCCCGTACCTTAATATTACTTACTTATCATGGTAGCTTGGGCTGGCGTAATAGCGAAGA
GGCCCGCACCGATCGCCCTTCCCAACAGTTGCGCAGCCTGAATGGCGAATGGCAAATTGTAAGCGTTAAT
ATTTTGTTAAAATTCGCGTTAAATTTTTGTTAAATCAGCTCATTTTTTAACCAATAGGCCGAAATCGGCA
AAATCCCTTATAAATCAAAAGAATAGACCGAGATAGGGT
[37 nt withheld, positions 3260-3296]
AAAGAACGTGGACTCCAACGTCAAAGG
[49 nt withheld, positions 3324-3372]
T
[91 nt withheld, positions 3374-3464]
G
[124 nt withheld, positions 3466-3589]
CAGGTGGCACTTTTCGGGGAAATGTGCGCGGAACCCCTATTTGTTTATTTTTCTAAATACATTCAAATAT
GTATCCGCTCATGAGACAATAACCCTGATAAATGCTTCAATAATATTGAAAAAGGAAGAGTATGAGTATT
CAACATTTCCGTGTCGCCCTTATTCCCTTTTTTGCGGCATTTTGCCTTCCTGTTTTTGCTCACCCAGAAA
CGCTGGTGAAAGTAAAAGATGCTGAAGATCAGTTGGGTGCACGAGTGGGTTACATCGAACTGGATCTCAA
CAGCGGTAAGATCCTTGAGAGTTTTCGCCCCGAAGAACGTTTTCCAATGATGAGCACTTTTAAAGTTCTG
CTATGTGGCGCGGTATTATCCCGTATTGACGCCGGGCAAGAGCAACTCGGTCGCCGCATACACTATTCTC
AGAATGACTTGGTTGAGTACTCACCAGTCACAGAAAAGCATCTTACGGATGGCATGACAGTAAGAGAATT
ATGCAGTGCTGCCATAACCATGAGTGATAACACTGCGGCCAACTTACTTCTGACAACGATCGGAGGACCG
AAGGAGCTAACCGCTTTTTTGCACAACATGGGGGATCATGTAACTCGCCTTGATCGTTGGGAACCGGAGC
TGAATGAAGCCATACCAAACGACGAGCGTGACACCACGATGCCTGTAGCAATGGCAACAACGTTGCGCAA
ACTATTAACTGGCGAACTACTTACTCTAGCTTCCCGGCAACAATTAATAGACTGGATGGAGGCGGATAAA
GTTGCAGGACCACTTCTGCGCTCGGCCCTTCCGGCTGGCTGGTTTATTGCTGATAAATCTGGAGCCGGTG
AGCGTGGGTCTCGCGGTATCATTGCAGCACTGGGGCCAGATGGTAAGCCCTCCCGTATCGTAGTTATCTA
CACGACGGGGAGTCAGGCAACTATGGATGAACGAAATAGACAGATCGCTGAGATAGGTGCCTCACTGATT
AAGCATTGGTAACTGTCAGACCAAGTTTACTCATATATACTTTAGATTGATTTAAAACTTCATTTTTAAT
TTAAAAGGATCTAGGTGAAGATCCTTTTTGATAATCTCATGACCAAAATCCCTTAACGTGAGTTTTCGTT
CCACTGAGCGTCAGACCCCGTAGAAAAGATCAAAGGATCTTCTTGAGATCCTTTTTTTCTGCGCGTAATC
TGCTGCTTGCAAACAAAAAAACCACCGCTACCAGCGGTGGTTTGTTTGCCGGATCAAGAGCTACCAACTC
TTTTTCCGAAGGTAACTGGCTTCAGCAGAGCGCAGATACCAAATACTGTTCTTCTAGTGTAGCCGTAGTT
AGGCCACCACTTCAAGAACTCTGTAGCACCGCCTACATACCTCGCTCTGCTAATCCTGTTACCAGTGGCT
GCTGCCAGTGGCGATAAGTCGTGTCTTACCGGGTTGGACTCAAGACGATAGTTACCGGATAAGGCGCAGC
GGTCGGGCTGAACGGGGGGTTCGTGCACACAGCCCAGCTTGGAGCGAACGACCTACACCGAACTGAGATA
CCTACAGCGTGAGCTATGAGAAAGCGCCACGCTTCCCGAAGGGAGAAAGGCGGACAGGTATCCGGTAAGC
GGCAGGGTCGGAACAGGAGAGCGCACGAGGGAGCTTCCAGGGGGAAACGCCTGGTATCTTTATAGTCCTG
TCGGGTTTCGCCACCTCTGACTTGAGCGTCGATTTTTGTGATGCTCGTCAGGGGGGCGGAGCCTATGGAA
AAACGCCAGCAACGCGGCCTTTTTACGGTTCCTGGCCTTTTGCTGGCCTTTTGCTCACATGTTCTTTCCT
GCGTTATCCCCTGATTCTGTGGATAACCGTATTACCGCCTTTGAGTGAGCTGATACCGCTCGCCGCAGCC
GAACGACCGAGCGCAGCGAGTCAGTGAGCGAGGAAGCGGAAGAGCGCTGCCGGCACCTGTCCTACGAGTT
GCATGATAAAGAAGACAGTCATAAGTGCGGCGACGATAGTCATGCCCCGCGCCCACCGGAAGGAGCTGAC
TGGGTTGAAGGCTCTCAAGGGCATCGGTCGACGGATCCGCTGTGGAATGTGTGTCAGTTAGGGTGTGGAA
AGTCCCCAGGCTCCCCAGCAGGCAGAAGTATGCAAAGCATGCATCTCAATTAGTCAGCAACCAGGTGTGG
AAAGTCCCCAGGCTCCCCAGCAGGCAGAAGTATGCAAAGCATGCATCTCAATTAGTCAGCAACCATAGTC
CCGCCCCTAACTCCGCCCAGTTCCGCCCATTCTCCGCTCCATCGTTCAGATCCTTATCGATTTTACCACA
TTTGTAGAGGTTTTACTTGCTTTAAAAAACCTCCCACACCTCCCCCTGAACCTGAAACATAAAATGAATG
CAATTGTTGTTGTTAACTTGTTTATTGCAGCTTATAATGGTTACAAATAAAGCAATAGCATCACAAATTT
CACAAATAAAGCATTTTTTTCACTGCATTCTAGTTGTGGTTTGTCCAAACTCATCAATGTATCTTATCAT
GTCTGCTCGAAGCGGCCGGCCGCCCCGACTCTAGAATTACACGGCGATCTTTCCGCCCTTCTTGGCCTTT
ATGAGGATCTCTCTGATTTTTCTTGCGTCGAGTTTTCCGGTAAGACCTTTCGGTACTTCGTCCACAAACA
CAACTCCTCCGCGCAACTTTTTCGCGGTTGTTACTTGACTGGCGACGTAATCCACGATCTCTTTTTCCGT
CATCGTCTTTCCGTGCTCCAAAACAACAACGGCGGCGGGAAGTTCACCGGCGTCATCGTCGGGAAGACCT
GCGACACCTGCGTCGAAGATGTTGGGGTGTTGGAGCAAGATGGATTCCAATTCAGCGGGAGCCACCTGAT
AGCCTTTGTACTTAATCAGAGACTTCAGGCGGTCAACGATGAAGAAGTGTTCGTCTTCGTCCCAGTAAGC
TATGTCTCCAGAATGTAGCCATCCATCCTTGTCAATCAAGGCGTTGGTCGCTTCCGGATTGTTTACATAA
CCGGACATAATCATAGGACCTCTCACACACAGTTCGCCTCTTTGATTAACGCCCAGCGTTTTCCCGGTAT
CCAGATCCACAACCTTCGCTTCAAAAAATGGAACAACTTTACCGACCGCGCCCGGTTTATCATCCCCCTC
GGGTGTAATCAGAATAGCTGATGTAGTCTCAGTGAGCCCATATCCTTGCCTGATACCTGGCAGATGGAAC
CTCTTGGCAACCGCTTCCCCGACTTCCTTAGAGAGGGGAGCGCCACCAGAAGCAATTTCGTGTAAATTAG
ATAAATCGTATTTGTCAATCAGAGTGCTTTTGGCGAAGAAGGAGAATAGGGTTGGCACCAGCAGCGCACT
TTGAATCTTGTAATCCTGAAGGCTCCTCAGAAACAGCTCTTCTTCAAATCTATACATTAAGACGACTCGA
AATCCACATATCAAATATCCGAGTGTAGTAAACATTCCAAAACCGTGATGGAATGGAACAACACTTAAAA
TCGCAGTATCCGGAATGATTTGATTGCCAAAAATAGGATCTCTGGCATGCGAGAATCTCACGCAGGCAGT
TCTATGAGGCAGAGCGACACCTTTAGGCAGACCAGTAGATCCAGAGGAGTTCATGATCAGTGCAATTGTC
TTGTCCCTATCGAAGGACTCTGGCACAAAATCGTATTCATTAAAACCGGGAGGTAGATGAGATGTGACGA
ACGTGTACATCGACTGAAATCCCTGGTAATCCGTTTTAGAATCCATGATAATAATTTTTTGGATGATTGG
GAGCTTTTTTTGCACGTTCAAAATTTTTTGCAACCCCTTTTTGGAAACGAACACCACGGTAGGCTGCGAA
ATGCCCATACTGTTGAGCAATTCACGTTCATTATAAATGTCGTTCGCGGGCGCAACTGCAACTCCGATAA
ATAACGCGCCCAACACCGGCATAAAGAATTGAAGAGAGTTTTCACTGCATACGACGATTCTGTGATTTGT
ATTCAGCCCATATCGTTTCATAGCTTCTGCCAACCGAACGGACATTTCGAAGTACTCAGCGTAAGTGATG
TCCACCTCGATATGTGCATCTGTAAAAGCAATTGTTCCAGGAACCAGGGCGTATCTCTTCATAGCCTTAT
GCAGTTGCTCTCCAGCGGTTCCATCTTCCAGCGGATAGAATGGCGCCGGGCCTTTCTTTATGTTTTTGGC
GTCTTCC
Features (pLannotate 1.2.2; 17 found; start..end, strand, type, name):
   1358..1382    -  misc_feature   MCS (fragment): pBluescript multiple cloning site
   1389..2324    -  CDS            Rluc: luciferase from the anthozoan coelenterate Renilla reniformis (sea pansy)
   2372..2390    -  promoter       T7 promoter: promoter for bacteriophage T7 RNA polymerase
   2435..2567    -  intron         chimeric intron: chimera between introns from human β-globin and immunoglobulin heavy chain genes
   2599..2795    -  promoter       SV40 promoter: SV40 early promoter
   2850..2941    -  misc_feature   pause site: RNA polymerase II transcriptional pause signal from the human α2 globin gene
   2955..3003    -  polyA_signal   poly(A) signal: synthetic polyadenylation signal
   3062..3129    +  CDS            lacZα (fragment): LacZα fragment of β-galactosidase; lacZ fragment
   3161..3589    -  rep_origin     f1 ori (sequence partly withheld): f1 bacteriophage origin of replication; arrow indicates direction of (+) strand synthesis
   3616..3720    +  promoter       AmpR promoter: bla
   3721..4581    +  CDS            AmpR: β-lactamase; bla; confers resistance to ampicillin, carbenicillin, and related antibiotics
   4752..5340    +  rep_origin     ori: high-copy-number ColE1/pMB1/pBR322/pUC origin of replication
   5520..5652    -  CDS            TcR (fragment): tetracycline efflux protein; tet; confers resistance to tetracycline
   5658..5848    +  promoter       SV40 promoter (fragment): SV40 enhancer and early promoter
   5893..5961    +  CDS            large T antigen (fragment): large T antigen from SV40 (simian virus 40)
   5984..6105    +  polyA_signal   SV40 poly(A) signal: SV40 polyadenylation signal
   6146..2       -  CDS            luciferase (across the origin): firefly luciferase; luc+; enhanced luc+ version of the luciferase gene
