[The description below was written by a language model from this plasmid's Addgene catalogue record and pLannotate feature annotations shown in this document.]
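Description:
pRF TpC RE2 is a mammalian dual-luciferase reporter plasmid of about 7.8 kb, built on the pRF TpC backbone and designed to measure hTERT promoter activity associated with a human sequence element called RE2. It is propagated in E. coli as a high-copy plasmid through a ColE1/pUC-type origin and selected with ampicillin via the β-lactamase gene. An f1 bacteriophage origin is also present, along with small remnants of lacZα, a tetracycline resistance gene and SV40 large T antigen that appear to be non-functional backbone leftovers.

The annotated reporter region lies on the minus strand. An SV40 early promoter, followed by a chimeric β-globin/immunoglobulin intron that aids mRNA processing and a T7 promoter, precedes the Renilla luciferase coding sequence. A synthetic poly(A) signal and an RNA polymerase II pause site sit upstream of this promoter, where they limit read-through transcription from the backbone. Downstream of Renilla, past a short multiple cloning site fragment, is an unannotated stretch of roughly 1.35 kb, followed by the firefly luc+ coding sequence, which spans the sequence origin. The RE2 insert and any hTERT promoter sequence were not detected by the automated annotation, so their exact position and extent are not stated. The unannotated gap between the two luciferases is the likely location, but the record does not confirm this. An SV40 poly(A) signal and a partial SV40 enhancer/promoter lie near the end of the firefly gene but are annotated on the opposite strand, so their roles are unclear.

In use, the plasmid is transfected into mammalian cells and the two luciferase activities are compared, with one serving as the internal normaliser for the other, as part of a study of hTERT expression control.
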