Addgene plasmid #171041: pRF TpC RE2
Purpose: Firefly-Renilla luciferase assay for hTERT promoter activity of RE2
Depositing lab: Agnel Sfeir. Depositing organization: NYU Grossman School of Medicine. Publication: Alternative splicing is a developmental switch for hTERT expression. Penev A, Bazley A, Shen M, Boeke JD, Savage SA, Sfeir A. Mol Cell. 2021 Apr 6. pii: S1097-2765(21)00228-8. doi: 10.1016/j.molcel.2021.03.033. PubMed 33852895.
Backbone
  Vector backbone: pRF TpC
  Vector type: Mammalian Expression, Luciferase
Growth in bacteria
  Bacterial resistance: Ampicillin, 100 μg/mL
  Growth temperature: 37°C
  Growth strain: DH5alpha
  Copy number: High Copy
Gene/Insert
  Gene/Insert name: RE2
  Species: H. sapiens (human)
  Cloning method: Unknown
  Sequencing primers: 5′ ccaaagggtcgccgcacg
Terms and licenses: Academic/Nonprofit Terms; Industry Terms: Not Available to Industry
How to cite: pRF TpC RE2 was a gift from Agnel Sfeir (Addgene plasmid # 171041 ; http://n2t.net/addgene:171041 ; RRID:Addgene_171041)
